>Addgene plasmid #35157 | XNM-Luc | addgene partial sequence | sequence record 43468 | LucNrev 5'-CCTTATGCAGTTGCTCTCC-3'
CGGGCCTTTCTTTATGTTTTTGGCGTCTTCCATTTTACCAACAGTACCGGAATGCCAAGCTTACTTAGAT
CCGGGGCCGCCCGCTCGCTCCCTCTGCCTCTCGCTGGAATTACTACAGCGAGTTAGATAAAGCCCCGAAA
ACCGGCTTTTATACTCAGCGCGATCCCTCCCTCCGTTCTTTTTCCCGCCAAGCCTCTGAGAAGCCCTGCC
CTTCTCGAGCTAGCACGCGTAAGAGCTCGGTACCTCCCGGGTTATGTTAGCTCAGTTACAGTACCATAAG
ATACATTGATGAGTTTGGACAAACCACAACTAGAATGCAGTGAAAAAAATGCTTTATTTGTGAAATTTGT
GATGCTATTGCTTTATTTGTAACCATTATAAGCTGCAATAAACAAGTTAACAACAACAATTGCATTCATT
TTATGTTTCAGGTTCAGGGGGAGGTGTGGGAGGTTTTTTAAAGCAAGTAAAACCTCCACGTACCTTAATA
TTACTTACTTATCATGGTAGCTTGGGCTGGCGTAATAGCGAAGAGGCCCGCACCGATCGCCCTTCCCAAC
AGTTGCGCAGCCTGAATGGCGAATGGCAAATTGTAAGCGTTAATATTTTGTTAAAATTCGCGTTAAATTT
TTGTTAAATCAGCTCATTTTTTAACCAATAGGCCGAAATCGGCAAAATCCCTTATAAATCAAAAGAATAG
ACCGAGATAGGGT
[37 nt withheld, positions 714-750]
AAAGAACGTGGACTCCAACGTCAAAGG
[49 nt withheld, positions 778-826]
T
[91 nt withheld, positions 828-918]
GA
