[The description below was written by a language model from this plasmid's Addgene catalogue record.]
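Description:
XNM-Luc is a mammalian luciferase reporter plasmid built on the promoterless pGL2-basic backbone (5597 bp without insert). It is maintained as a high-copy plasmid in E. coli under ampicillin selection. Because pGL2-basic carries a firefly luciferase coding region with no eukaryotic promoter or enhancer of its own, reporter output in transfected cells depends on whatever regulatory DNA is placed in the upstream cloning site.

In this construct that regulatory DNA is a 152 bp fragment of the human c-myc (MYC) promoter, inserted by restriction cloning between XhoI at the 5′ end, which remains intact, and BglII at the 3′ end, which was destroyed in the process. The fragment sits directly upstream of luciferase, so luciferase is transcribed from the c-myc promoter sequence and enzyme activity serves as a readout of promoter activity. The record lists luciferase as a C-terminal tag on the backbone, but this reflects the reporter lying downstream of the promoter insert rather than a protein fusion. The record does not specify which coordinates of the promoter the 152 bp span; it notes that part of the plasmid derives from an earlier pBluescript-based construct.

According to the depositor, XNM-Luc was designed to examine how c-myc transcription responds to conditional and constitutive Myc activation, in the context of work on Myc negative autoregulation, the mechanism by which Myc protein suppresses its own promoter. No mammalian selection marker is recorded, which is consistent with use in transient transfection reporter assays. No feature table was supplied, so the details here rest on the catalogue fields alone.
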