Addgene plasmid #35157: XNM-Luc
Depositing lab: Linda Penn. Depositing organization: University Health Network. Publication: The Myc negative autoregulation mechanism requires Myc-Max association and involves the c-myc P2 minimal promoter. Facchini LM, Chen S, Marhin WW, Lear JN, Penn LZ. Mol Cell Biol. 1997 Jan;17(1):100-14. PubMed 8972190.
Backbone
  Vector backbone: pGL2-basic
  Backbone manufacturer: Promega
  Backbone size w/o insert (bp): 5597
  Vector type: Mammalian Expression, Luciferase
Growth in bacteria
  Bacterial resistance: Ampicillin, 100 μg/mL
  Growth temperature: 37°C
  Growth strain: DH5alpha
  Copy number: High Copy
Gene/Insert
  Gene/Insert name: Myc promoter
  Species: H. sapiens (human)
  Insert size (bp): 152
  Mutation: Contains 152 bp of the myc promoter
  Entrez Gene: MYC (a.k.a. MRTL, MYCC, bHLHe39, c-Myc)
  Promoter: c-myc
  Tag / fusion protein: Luciferase (C terminal on backbone)
  Cloning method: Restriction Enzyme; 5′ cloning site XhoI (not destroyed); 3′ cloning site BglII (destroyed during cloning)
  Sequencing primers: 5′ n/a; 3′ Luc_N_Rev
Resource information
  A portion of this plasmid was derived from a plasmid made by: Original construct in pBluescript was from E. Laufer
Terms and licenses: Academic/Nonprofit Terms; Industry Terms: Not Available to Industry
Depositor comments: This plasmid is a c-myc promoter-luciferase reporter construct designed to examine the regulation of transcription in response to conditional and constitutive Myc activation and functions as described in the associated publication.
How to cite: XNM-Luc was a gift from Linda Penn (Addgene plasmid # 35157 ; http://n2t.net/addgene:35157 ; RRID:Addgene_35157)
